>Addgene plasmid #121953 | pUC19-U6-AagRNA | depositor full sequence | sequence record 232183 | pUC19-U6-AagRNA sequence 3135 bps
TCGCGCGTTTCGGTGATGACGGTGAAAACCTCTGACACATGCAGCTCCCGGAGACGGTCACAGCTTGTCT
GTAAGCGGATGCCGGGAGCAGACAAGCCCGTCAGGGCGCGTCAGCGGGTGTTGGCGGGTGTCGGGGCTGG
CTTAACTATGCGGCATCAGAGCAGATTGTACTGAGAGTGCACCATATGCGGTGTGAAATACCGCACAGAT
GCGTAAGGAGAAAATACCGCATCAGGCGCCATTCGCCATTCAGGCTGCGCAACTGTTGGGAAGGGCGATC
GGTGCGGGCCTCTTCGCTATTACGCCAGCTGGCGAAAGGGGGATGTGCTGCAAGGCGATTAAGTTGGGTA
ACGCCAGGGTTTTCCCAGTCACGACGTTGTAAAACGACGGCCAGTGAATTCGAGGGCCTATTTCCCATGA
TTCCTTCATATTTGCATATACGATACAAGGCTGTTAGAGAGATAATTGGAATTAATTTGACTGTAAACAC
AAAGATATTAGTACAAAATACGTGACGTAGAAAGTAATAATTTCTTGGGTAGTTTGCAGTTTTAAAATTA
TGTTTTAAAATGGACTATCATATGCTTACCGTAACTTGAAAGTATTTCGATTTCTTGGCTTTATATATCT
TGTGGAAAGGACGAAACACCGGGTCTAAAGGACAGAATTTTTCAACGGGTGTGCCAATGGCCACTTTCCA
GGTGGCAAAGCCCGTTGAACTTCTCAAAAAGAACGCTCGCTCAGTGTTCTGACAACAAAGCACCAGTGGT
CTAGTGGTGGAATAGTACCCTGCCACGGTACAGACCCGGGTTCGATTCCCGGCTGGTGCAGTCGGATCAC
TGAGCGAGCGATCTGAGAAGTGGCACAGAGACCGAGAGAGGGTCTCATTTTTTTTAAGCTTGGCGTAATC
ATGGTCATAGCTGTTTCCTGTGTGAAATTGTTATCCGCTCACAATTCCACACAACATACGAGCCGGAAGC
ATAAAGTGTAAAGCCTGGGGTGCCTAATGAGTGAGCTAACTCACATTAATTGCGTTGCGCTCACTGCCCG
CTTTCCAGTCGGGAAACCTGTCGTGCCAGCTGCATTAATGAATCGGCCAACGCGCGGGGAGAGGCGGTTT
GCGTATTGGGCGCTCTTCCGCTTCCTCGCTCACTGACTCGCTGCGCTCGGTCGTTCGGCTGCGGCGAGCG
GTATCAGCTCACTCAAAGGCGGTAATACGGTTATCCACAGAATCAGGGGATAACGCAGGAAAGAACATGT
GAGCAAAAGGCCAGCAAAAGGCCAGGAACCGTAAAAAGGCCGCGTTGCTGGCGTTTTTCCATAGGCTCCG
CCCCCCTGACGAGCATCACAAAAATCGACGCTCAAGTCAGAGGTGGCGAAACCCGACAGGACTATAAAGA
TACCAGGCGTTTCCCCCTGGAAGCTCCCTCGTGCGCTCTCCTGTTCCGACCCTGCCGCTTACCGGATACC
TGTCCGCCTTTCTCCCTTCGGGAAGCGTGGCGCTTTCTCATAGCTCACGCTGTAGGTATCTCAGTTCGGT
GTAGGTCGTTCGCTCCAAGCTGGGCTGTGTGCACGAACCCCCCGTTCAGCCCGACCGCTGCGCCTTATCC
GGTAACTATCGTCTTGAGTCCAACCCGGTAAGACACGACTTATCGCCACTGGCAGCAGCCACTGGTAACA
GGATTAGCAGAGCGAGGTATGTAGGCGGTGCTACAGAGTTCTTGAAGTGGTGGCCTAACTACGGCTACAC
TAGAAGAACAGTATTTGGTATCTGCGCTCTGCTGAAGCCAGTTACCTTCGGAAAAAGAGTTGGTAGCTCT
TGATCCGGCAAACAAACCACCGCTGGTAGCGGTGGTTTTTTTGTTTGCAAGCAGCAGATTACGCGCAGAA
AAAAAGGATCTCAAGAAGATCCTTTGATCTTTTCTACGGGGTCTGACGCTCAGTGGAACGAAAACTCACG
TTAAGGGATTTTGGTCATGAGATTATCAAAAAGGATCTTCACCTAGATCCTTTTAAATTAAAAATGAAGT
TTTAAATCAATCTAAAGTATATATGAGTAAACTTGGTCTGACAGTTACCAATGCTTAATCAGTGAGGCAC
CTATCTCAGCGATCTGTCTATTTCGTTCATCCATAGTTGCCTGACTCCCCGTCGTGTAGATAACTACGAT
ACGGGAGGGCTTACCATCTGGCCCCAGTGCTGCAATGATACCGCGTGAGCCACGCTCACCGGCTCCAGAT
TTATCAGCAATAAACCAGCCAGCCGGAAGGGCCGAGCGCAGAAGTGGTCCTGCAACTTTATCCGCCTCCA
TCCAGTCTATTAATTGTTGCCGGGAAGCTAGAGTAAGTAGTTCGCCAGTTAATAGTTTGCGCAACGTTGT
TGCCATTGCTACAGGCATCGTGGTGTCACGCTCGTCGTTTGGTATGGCTTCATTCAGCTCCGGTTCCCAA
CGATCAAGGCGAGTTACATGATCCCCCATGTTGTGCAAAAAAGCGGTTAGCTCCTTCGGTCCTCCGATCG
TTGTCAGAAGTAAGTTGGCCGCAGTGTTATCACTCATGGTTATGGCAGCACTGCATAATTCTCTTACTGT
CATGCCATCCGTAAGATGCTTTTCTGTGACTGGTGAGTACTCAACCAAGTCATTCTGAGAATAGTGTATG
CGGCGACCGAGTTGCTCTTGCCCGGCGTCAATACGGGATAATACCGCGCCACATAGCAGAACTTTAAAAG
TGCTCATCATTGGAAAACGTTCTTCGGGGCGAAAACTCTCAAGGATCTTACCGCTGTTGAGATCCAGTTC
GATGTAACCCACTCGTGCACCCAACTGATCTTCAGCATCTTTTACTTTCACCAGCGTTTCTGGGTGAGCA
AAAACAGGAAGGCAAAATGCCGCAAAAAAGGGAATAAGGGCGACACGGAAATGTTGAATACTCATACTCT
TCCTTTTTCAATATTATTGAAGCATTTATCAGGGTTATTGTCTCATGAGCGGATACATATTTGAATGTAT
TTAGAAAAATAAACAAATAGGGGTTCCGCGCACATTTCCCCGAAAAGTGCCACCTGACGTCTAAGAAACC
ATTATTATCATGACATTAACCTATAAAAATAGGCGTATCACGAGGCCCTTTCGTC
Features (pLannotate 1.2.2; 12 found; start..end, strand, type, name):
    137..236     +  misc_feature   bom (fragment): basis of mobility region from pBR322
    242..399     -  CDS            lacZα (fragment): LacZα fragment of β-galactosidase; lacZ fragment
    402..642     +  promoter       U6 promoter: RNA polymerase III promoter for human U6 snRNA
    759..829     +  ncRNA          tRNA: Accession: RF00005 - tRNA
    938..954     -  protein_bind   lac operator: The lac repressor binds to the lac operator to inhibit transcription in E. coli. This inhibition can be relieved by adding lactose or isopropyl-β-D-thiogalactopyranoside (IPTG). lac repressor encoded by lacI
    962..992     -  promoter       lac promoter: promoter for the E. coli lac operon
   1007..1028    -  protein_bind   CAP binding site: CAP binding activates transcription in the presence of cAMP. E. coli catabolite activator protein
   1041..1133    -  CDS            lacI (fragment): lac repressor; lacI; The lac repressor binds to the lac operator to inhibit transcription in E. coli. This inhibition can be relieved by adding lactose or isopropyl-β-D-thiogalactopyranoside (IPTG).
   1316..1904    -  rep_origin     ori: high-copy-number ColE1/pMB1/pBR322/pUC origin of replication
   2075..2935    -  CDS            AmpR: β-lactamase; bla; confers resistance to ampicillin, carbenicillin, and related antibiotics
   2936..3040    -  promoter       AmpR promoter: bla
   3135..35      +  CDS            rop (fragment) (across the origin): Rop protein, which maintains plasmids at low copy number; rop
