>Addgene plasmid #121953 | pUC19-U6-AagRNA | addgene full sequence | sequence record 235330 | Addgene NGS Result
CGCCAGCTGGCGAAAGGGGGATGTGCTGCAAGGCGATTAAGTTGGGTAACGCCAGGGTTTTCCCAGTCAC
GACGTTGTAAAACGACGGCCAGTGAATTCGAGGGCCTATTTCCCATGATTCCTTCATATTTGCATATACG
ATACAAGGCTGTTAGAGAGATAATTGGAATTAATTTGACTGTAAACACAAAGATATTAGTACAAAATACG
TGACGTAGAAAGTAATAATTTCTTGGGTAGTTTGCAGTTTTAAAATTATGTTTTAAAATGGACTATCATA
TGCTTACCGTAACTTGAAAGTATTTCGATTTCTTGGCTTTATATATCTTGTGGAAAGGACGAAACACCGG
GTCTAAAGGACAGAATTTTTCAACGGGTGTGCCAATGGCCACTTTCCAGGTGGCAAAGCCCGTTGAACTT
CTCAAAAAGAACGCTCGCTCAGTGTTCTGACAACAAAGCACCAGTGGTCTAGTGGTGGAATAGTACCCTG
CCACGGTACAGACCCGGGTTCGATTCCCGGCTGGTGCAGTCGGATCACTGAGCGAGCGATCTGAGAAGTG
GCACAGAGACCGAGAGAGGGTCTCATTTTTTTTAAGCTTGGCGTAATCATGGTCATAGCTGTTTCCTGTG
TGAAATTGTTATCCGCTCACAATTCCACACAACATACGAGCCGGAAGCATAAAGTGTAAAGCCTGGGGTG
CCTAATGAGTGAGCTAACTCACATTAATTGCGTTGCGCTCACTGCCCGCTTTCCAGTCGGGAAACCTGTC
GTGCCAGCTGCATTAATGAATCGGCCAACGCGCGGGGAGAGGCGGTTTGCGTATTGGGCGCTCTTCCGCT
TCCTCGCTCACTGACTCGCTGCGCTCGGTCGTTCGGCTGCGGCGAGCGGTATCAGCTCACTCAAAGGCGG
TAATACGGTTATCCACAGAATCAGGGGATAACGCAGGAAAGAACATGTGAGCAAAAGGCCAGCAAAAGGC
CAGGAACCGTAAAAAGGCCGCGTTGCTGGCGTTTTTCCATAGGCTCCGCCCCCCTGACGAGCATCACAAA
AATCGACGCTCAAGTCAGAGGTGGCGAAACCCGACAGGACTATAAAGATACCAGGCGTTTCCCCCTGGAA
GCTCCCTCGTGCGCTCTCCTGTTCCGACCCTGCCGCTTACCGGATACCTGTCCGCCTTTCTCCCTTCGGG
AAGCGTGGCGCTTTCTCATAGCTCACGCTGTAGGTATCTCAGTTCGGTGTAGGTCGTTCGCTCCAAGCTG
GGCTGTGTGCACGAACCCCCCGTTCAGCCCGACCGCTGCGCCTTATCCGGTAACTATCGTCTTGAGTCCA
ACCCGGTAAGACACGACTTATCGCCACTGGCAGCAGCCACTGGTAACAGGATTAGCAGAGCGAGGTATGT
AGGCGGTGCTACAGAGTTCTTGAAGTGGTGGCCTAACTACGGCTACACTAGAAGAACAGTATTTGGTATC
TGCGCTCTGCTGAAGCCAGTTACCTTCGGAAAAAGAGTTGGTAGCTCTTGATCCGGCAAACAAACCACCG
CTGGTAGCGGTGGTTTTTTTGTTTGCAAGCAGCAGATTACGCGCAGAAAAAAAGGATCTCAAGAAGATCC
TTTGATCTTTTCTACGGGGTCTGACGCTCAGTGGAACGAAAACTCACGTTAAGGGATTTTGGTCATGAGA
TTATCAAAAAGGATCTTCACCTAGATCCTTTTAAATTAAAAATGAAGTTTTAAATCAATCTAAAGTATAT
ATGAGTAAACTTGGTCTGACAGTTACCAATGCTTAATCAGTGAGGCACCTATCTCAGCGATCTGTCTATT
TCGTTCATCCATAGTTGCCTGACTCCCCGTCGTGTAGATAACTACGATACGGGAGGGCTTACCATCTGGC
CCCAGTGCTGCAATGATACCGCGAGAGCCACGCTCACCGGCTCCAGATTTATCAGCAATAAACCAGCCAG
CCGGAAGGGCCGAGCGCAGAAGTGGTCCTGCAACTTTATCCGCCTCCATCCAGTCTATTAATTGTTGCCG
GGAAGCTAGAGTAAGTAGTTCGCCAGTTAATAGTTTGCGCAACGTTGTTGCCATTGCTACAGGCATCGTG
GTGTCACGCTCGTCGTTTGGTATGGCTTCATTCAGCTCCGGTTCCCAACGATCAAGGCGAGTTACATGAT
CCCCCATGTTGTGCAAAAAAGCGGTTAGCTCCTTCGGTCCTCCGATCGTTGTCAGAAGTAAGTTGGCCGC
AGTGTTATCACTCATGGTTATGGCAGCACTGCATAATTCTCTTACTGTCATGCCATCCGTAAGATGCTTT
TCTGTGACTGGTGAGTACTCAACCAAGTCATTCTGAGAATAGTGTATGCGGCGACCGAGTTGCTCTTGCC
CGGCGTCAATACGGGATAATACCGCGCCACATAGCAGAACTTTAAAAGTGCTCATCATTGGAAAACGTTC
TTCGGGGCGAAAACTCTCAAGGATCTTACCGCTGTTGAGATCCAGTTCGATGTAACCCACTCGTGCACCC
AACTGATCTTCAGCATCTTTTACTTTCACCAGCGTTTCTGGGTGAGCAAAAACAGGAAGGCAAAATGCCG
CAAAAAAGGGAATAAGGGCGACACGGAAATGTTGAATACTCATACTCTTCCTTTTTCAATATTATTGAAG
CATTTATCAGGGTTATTGTCTCATGAGCGGATACATATTTGAATGTATTTAGAAAAATAAACAAATAGGG
GTTCCGCGCACATTTCCCCGAAAAGTGCCACCTGACGTCTAAGAAACCATTATTATCATGACATTAACCT
ATAAAAATAGGCGTATCACGAGGCCCTTTCGTCTCGCGCGTTTCGGTGATGACGGTGAAAACCTCTGACA
CATGCAGCTCCCGGAGACGGTCACAGCTTGTCTGTAAGCGGATGCCGGGAGCAGACAAGCCCGTCAGGGC
GCGTCAGCGGGTGTTGGCGGGTGTCGGGGCTGGCTTAACTATGCGGCATCAGAGCAGATTGTACTGAGAG
TGCACCATATGCGGTGTGAAATACCGCACAGATGCGTAAGGAGAAAATACCGCATCAGGCGCCATTCGCC
ATTCAGGCTGCGCAACTGTTGGGAAGGGCGATCGGTGCGGGCCTCTTCGCTATTA
Features (pLannotate 1.2.2; 12 found; start..end, strand, type, name):
    100..340     +  promoter       U6 promoter: RNA polymerase III promoter for human U6 snRNA
    457..527     +  ncRNA          tRNA: Accession: RF00005 - tRNA
    636..652     -  protein_bind   lac operator: The lac repressor binds to the lac operator to inhibit transcription in E. coli. This inhibition can be relieved by adding lactose or isopropyl-β-D-thiogalactopyranoside (IPTG). lac repressor encoded by lacI
    660..690     -  promoter       lac promoter: promoter for the E. coli lac operon
    705..726     -  protein_bind   CAP binding site: CAP binding activates transcription in the presence of cAMP. E. coli catabolite activator protein
    739..831     -  CDS            lacI (fragment): lac repressor; lacI; The lac repressor binds to the lac operator to inhibit transcription in E. coli. This inhibition can be relieved by adding lactose or isopropyl-β-D-thiogalactopyranoside (IPTG).
   1014..1602    -  rep_origin     ori: high-copy-number ColE1/pMB1/pBR322/pUC origin of replication
   1773..2633    -  CDS            AmpR: β-lactamase; bla; confers resistance to ampicillin, carbenicillin, and related antibiotics
   2634..2738    -  promoter       AmpR promoter: bla
   2833..2868    +  CDS            rop (fragment): Rop protein, which maintains plasmids at low copy number; rop
   2970..3069    +  misc_feature   bom (fragment): basis of mobility region from pBR322
   3075..97      -  CDS            lacZα (fragment) (across the origin): LacZα fragment of β-galactosidase; lacZ fragment
