[The description below was written by a language model from this plasmid's Addgene catalogue record and pLannotate feature annotations shown in this document.]
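Description:
pUC19-U6-AagRNA is a small (about 3.1 kb) guide RNA scaffold plasmid for mammalian genome editing with the Cas12b (C2c1) nuclease AaCas12b. It is built on a pUC19 backbone in which the BsaI site has been mutated. It replicates in E. coli from the high-copy ColE1/pUC origin and is selected with ampicillin through the β-lactamase gene and its native promoter. Remnants of the pUC19 lac region (lacZα fragment, lac promoter and operator, CAP binding site, a short lacI fragment) flank the insert. They are backbone carry-over rather than functional parts of the payload, as are the small rop and bom fragments the annotation detects.

The payload is a human U6 promoter, an RNA polymerase III promoter suited to producing short, uncapped transcripts in mammalian cells, driving a synthetic AaCas12b tracrRNA/crRNA duplex. The annotation places a roughly 70 nt tRNA element inside the transcribed region, within the recorded scaffold sequence. This suggests that the tracrRNA and crRNA portions are expressed as one transcript separated by a tRNA that cellular processing enzymes could excise, although the record does not state this mechanism. Removing the backbone BsaI site is consistent with using that enzyme to insert target-specific spacers, but the record does not describe the spacer cloning site. No nuclease is encoded, so AaCas12b would have to be supplied separately.

The two feature tables, one from the depositor sequence and one from repository sequencing, are the same length and list the same features in the same order. They differ only in where numbering starts on the circular molecule.
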