Addgene plasmid #121953: pUC19-U6-AagRNA
Purpose: Mammalian expression, Genome editing, gRNA scaffold
Depositing lab: Wei Li. Depositing organization: Institute of Zoology, Chinese Academy of Sciences. Publication: Repurposing CRISPR-Cas12b for mammalian genome engineering. Teng F, Cui T, Feng G, Guo L, Xu K, Gao Q, Li T, Li J, Zhou Q, Li W. Cell Discov. 2018 Nov 27;4:63. doi: 10.1038/s41421-018-0069-3. eCollection 2018. PubMed 30510770.
Backbone
  Vector backbone: pUC19, BsaI site mutated
  Vector type: Mammalian Expression
Growth in bacteria
  Bacterial resistance: Ampicillin, 100 μg/mL
  Growth temperature: 37°C
  Growth strain: DH5alpha
  Copy number: High Copy
Gene/Insert
  Gene/Insert name: AaCas12b tracrRNA/crRNA duplex (alt name: AaC2c1 tracrRNA/crRNA duplex)
  gRNA/shRNA sequence: GTCTAAAGGACAGAATTTTTCAACGGGTGTGCCAATGGCCACTTTCCAGGTGGCAAAGCCCGTTGAACTTCTCAAAAAGAACGCTCGCTCAGTGTTCTGACAACAAAGCACCAGTGGTCTAGTGGTGGAATAGTACCCTGCCACGGTACAGACCCGGGTTCGATTCCCGGCTGGTGCAGTCGGATCACTGAGCGAGCGATCTGAGAAGTGGCAC
  Species: Synthetic
  Cloning method: Ligation Independent Cloning
Terms and licenses: Academic/Nonprofit Terms; Industry Terms: Not Available to Industry
How to cite: pUC19-U6-AagRNA was a gift from Wei Li (Addgene plasmid # 121953 ; http://n2t.net/addgene:121953 ; RRID:Addgene_121953)
